Addgene plasmid #45705: pBp-FGFR2b-K660E
Depositing lab: Matthew Meyerson. Depositing organization: Dana-Farber Cancer Institute. Publication: Inhibitor-sensitive FGFR2 and FGFR3 mutations in lung squamous cell carcinoma. Liao RG, Jung J, Tchaicha JH, Wilkerson MD, Sivachenko A, Beauchamp EM, Liu Q, Pugh TJ, Pedamallu CS, Hayes DN, Gray NS, Getz G, Wong KK, Haddad RI, Meyerson M, Hammerman PS. Cancer Res. 2013 Jun 20. 10.1158/0008-5472.CAN-12-3950 PubMed 23786770.
Backbone
  Vector backbone: pBabe puro Gateway
  Backbone size w/o insert (bp): 5500
  Total vector size (bp): 7900
  Modifications to backbone: Gateway cloning sequences flank region with gene insert for use with the Gateway system reagents.
  Vector type: Mammalian Expression, Retroviral
  Selectable markers: Puromycin
Growth in bacteria
  Bacterial resistance: Ampicillin, 100 μg/mL
  Growth temperature: 30°C
  Growth strain: DH5alpha
  Copy number: Unknown
Gene/Insert
  Gene/Insert name: FGFR2 IIIb
  Species: H. sapiens (human)
  Insert size (bp): 2400
  Mutation: K660E
  Entrez Gene: FGFR2 (a.k.a. BBDS, BEK, BFR-1, CD332, CEK3, CFD1, ECT1, JWS, K-SAM, KGFR, TK14, TK25)
  Cloning method: Gateway Cloning
  Sequencing primers: 5′ Gateway reagents; 3′ Gateway reagents
Terms and licenses: Academic/Nonprofit Terms; Industry Terms: Not Available to Industry
How to cite: pBp-FGFR2b-K660E was a gift from Matthew Meyerson (Addgene plasmid # 45705 ; http://n2t.net/addgene:45705 ; RRID:Addgene_45705)
