[The description below was written by a language model from this plasmid's Addgene catalogue record.]
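Description:
pBp-FGFR2b-K660E is a retroviral mammalian expression plasmid built on a Gateway-adapted version of the pBabe-puro backbone. The backbone is recorded as about 5.5 kb and the complete plasmid as about 7.9 kb. It is propagated in E. coli under ampicillin selection, and it carries a puromycin marker for selecting transduced or transfected mammalian cells. No feature table accompanies the entry, so the promoters, origin of replication and viral elements are not itemised. pBabe-type vectors are Moloney murine leukaemia virus-derived constructs in which long terminal repeats and a packaging signal allow the transcript to be packaged into retroviral particles when viral proteins are supplied in trans. The insert in such vectors is generally expressed from the 5′ LTR, although this record does not explicitly state the promoter arrangement.

The payload is a roughly 2.4 kb cDNA of human FGFR2 in its IIIb splice isoform (the form also known as KGFR or K-SAM), carrying the K660E amino acid substitution. The insert was introduced by Gateway recombination, so recombination-derived attachment sequences flank the open reading frame. No epitope tags or reporters are recorded.

According to the associated publication title, the plasmid belongs to a study of inhibitor-sensitive FGFR2 and FGFR3 mutations in lung squamous cell carcinoma. That context suggests its use for stably expressing this mutant receptor in mammalian cells by retroviral transduction and puromycin selection, for example to examine its functional effects and its response to FGFR inhibitors. The record gives no further detail on specific assays.
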