>Addgene plasmid #45705 | pBp-FGFR2b-K660E | addgene partial sequence | sequence record 65369 | pBABE3 5'-ACCCTAACTGACACACATTCC-3'
CTGGCGAATTCCTACATCACCACTTTGTACAAGAAAGCTGGGTTCTATGTTTTAACACTGCCGTTTATGT
GTGGATACTGAGGAAGGCATGGTTCGTAAGGCATGGGGTCTGGAGAAAAAACAGAATCATCTCCTGAAGA
ACAAGAACTTCTTGTGTCAGGGTAACTAGGTGAATACTGTTCGAGAGGTTGGCTGAGGTCCAAGTATTCC
TCATTGGTTGTGAGAGTGAGAATTCGATCCAAGTCTTCTACCAACTGCTTGAACGTTGGTCTCTGGGAGG
GCACTGCATGCCAACAGTCCCTCATCATCATGTACAGTTCGTTGGTGCAGTTGGCTGGCTTATCCATTCT
GTGTCCTTCCTTCAGCAGCTTAAAAAGTTCCTCCACGGGAATCCCTGGGTAGGGCGAGCCCCCTAAAGTG
AAGATCTCCCACATTAACACCCCGAAGGACCAGACATCACTCTGATGAGTGTATACTCTATCAAACAGGG
CTTCTGGAGCCATCCACTTGACTGGAAGCCGCCCATTGGTGGTCTCTTTGTAATAGTCTATATTGTTGAT
ATCTCTGGCGAGTCCAAAGTCTGCTATTTTCATCACATTGTTTTCTGTTACCAAAACATTTCTGGCTGCT
AAATCTCGATGAATACATTTTTGGGAAGCCAAGTACTCCATGCCTCTGGCCAGCTGGTAGGTGCATGACA
CCAAGTCCTTGAAGGTCATCTGCTCCTCAGGAACACGGTTAATGTCATAGGAGTACTCCATCCCGGGTGG
CCTCCGGGCTCGGAGGTATTCTCGGAGGTTGCCTTTAGAGGCATACTCAACTATGACATAGAGAGGCCCA
TCCTGTGTGCAGGCTCCAAGAAGATTTATGATATTCTTGTGTTTCCCAATCATCTTCATCATCTCCATCT
CTGACACCAGATCAGAAAGGTCTTTCTCTGTGGCATCATCTTTCAACATCTTC
