>Addgene plasmid #45705 | pBp-FGFR2b-K660E | addgene partial sequence | sequence record 65857 | hFGFR2-F1 5'-CGTACCACCTGGATGTTGTG-3'
CGGCCCATCCTCCAAGCCGGACTGCCGGCAAATGCCTCCACAGTGGTCGGAGGAGACGTAGAGTTTGTCT
GCAAGGTTTACAGTGATGCCCAGCCCCACATCCAGTGGATCAAGCACGTGGAAAAGAACGGCAGTAAATA
CGGGCCCGACGGGCTGCCCTACCTCAAGGTTCTCAAGCACTCGGGGATAAATAGTTCCAATGCAGAAGTG
CTGGCTCTGTTCAATGTGACCGAGGCGGATGCTGGGGAATATATATGTAAGGTCTCCAATTATATAGGGC
AGGCCAACCAGTCTGCCTGGCTCACTGTCCTGCCAAAACAGCAAGCGCCTGGAAGAGAAAAGGAGATTAC
AGCTTCCCCAGACTACCTGGAGATAGCCATTTACTGCATAGGGGTCTTCTTAATCGCCTGTATGGTGGTA
ACAGTCATCCTGTGCCGAATGAAGAACACGACCAAGAAGCCAGACTTCAGCAGCCAGCCGGCTGTGCACA
AGCTGACCAAACGTATCCCCCTGCGGAGACAGGTAACAGTTTCGGCTGAGTCCAGCTCCTCCATGAACTC
CAACACCCCGCTGGTGAGGATAACAACACGCCTCTCTTCAACGGCAGACACCCCCATGCTGGCAGGGGTC
TCCGAGTATGAACTTCCAGAGGACCCAAAATGGGAGTTTCCAAGAGATAAGCTGACACTGGGCAAGCCCC
TGGGAGAAGGTTGCTTTGGGCAAGTGGTCATGGCGGAAGCAGTGGGAATTGACAAAGACAAGCCCAAGGA
GGCGGTCACCGTGGCCGTGAAGATGTTGAAAGATGATGCCACAGAGAAAGACCTTTCTGATCTGGTGTCA
GAGATGGAGATGATGAAGATGATTGGGAAACACAAGAATATCATAAATCTTCTTGGAGCCTGCACACAGG
ATGGGCCTCTCTATGTCATAGTTGAGTATGCCTCTAAAGGCAACCTCCGAGAATACCTCCGAGCCCGGAG
GC
